Addgene plasmid #147243: pAc5.1B-lambdaN-HA-CePAN3_1-244_P
Purpose: Insect Expression of CePAN3_1-244
Depositing lab: Elisa Izaurralde. Depositing organization: Max Planck Institute for Developmental Biology. Publication: The Caenorhabditis elegans GW182 protein AIN-1 interacts with PAB-1 and subunits of the PAN2-PAN3 and CCR4-NOT deadenylase complexes. Kuzuoglu-Ozturk D, Huntzinger E, Schmidt S, Izaurralde E. Nucleic Acids Res. 2012 Jul;40(12):5651-65. doi: 10.1093/nar/gks218. Epub 2012 Mar 7. PubMed 22402495.
Backbone
  Vector backbone: Unknown
  Vector type: Insect Expression
Growth in bacteria
  Bacterial resistance: Ampicillin, 100 μg/mL
  Growth temperature: 37°C
  Growth strain: DH5alpha
  Copy number: Low Copy
Gene/Insert
  Gene/Insert name: CePAN3_1-244
  Species: C. elegans (nematode)
  Mutation: Insertion of two AA (FQ) at position 172 compared to the sequence given by NCBI: NM_066776.4
  Cloning method: Unknown
Terms and licenses: Academic/Nonprofit Terms; Industry Terms: Not Available to Industry
Depositor comments: Plasmids from this collection were made available to the research community and donated after the lab closed. Please note that the sequence provided by the depositing laboratory may be theoretical/predicted or based on Sanger sequencing results. There may be discrepancies between sequencing results obtained by Addgene and the depositor sequence. If an Addgene verified sequence is not available, please contact before placing your order to request that our lab fully sequence the plasmid.
How to cite: pAc5.1B-lambdaN-HA-CePAN3_1-244_P was a gift from Elisa Izaurralde (Addgene plasmid # 147243 ; http://n2t.net/addgene:147243 ; RRID:Addgene_147243)
