[The description below was written by a language model from this plasmid's Addgene catalogue record and pLannotate feature annotations shown in this document.]
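Description:
pAc5.1B-lambdaN-HA-CePAN3_1-244_P is a 6,228 nt insect-cell expression plasmid. The catalogue lists its backbone as unknown, although the name and feature layout point to a pAc5.1-type vector. Expression is driven by the Drosophila melanogaster actin 5C (Ac5) promoter, a strong constitutive promoter commonly used in Drosophila cell lines, and an SV40 polyadenylation signal lies downstream of the coding region. In bacteria the plasmid replicates from a ColE1/pUC-family origin and is selected with ampicillin through the bla gene and its own promoter. The origin annotation describes a high-copy type, whereas the catalogue records the plasmid as low copy. Short annotated fragments of SV40 large T antigen and a tetracycline resistance gene appear to be non-functional backbone remnants.

The open reading frame begins with a short fragment of the bacteriophage lambda N protein, followed by an HA epitope (annotated as part of a 3xHA tag) and then residues 1–244 of Caenorhabditis elegans PAN3 (panl-3), a subunit of the PAN2-PAN3 deadenylase complex. The depositor notes a two-residue insertion (FQ) at position 172 relative to the NCBI reference sequence. A V5 tag from the vector lies downstream of the insert, but the record does not say whether it is translated in frame.

The lambda N peptide binds BoxB RNA hairpins, so fusions of this kind are generally used in tethering assays that recruit a protein to a BoxB-containing reporter mRNA, with the HA tag allowing detection or immunoprecipitation. The record itself states the purpose only as insect expression of this PAN3 fragment, in connection with work on interactions between the C. elegans GW182 protein AIN-1 and deadenylase complexes.
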