Features (pLannotate 1.2.2; 11 found; start..end, strand, type, name):
     56..2568    +  promoter       Ac5 promoter: Drosophila melanogaster actin 5C promoter
   2588..2653    +  CDS            N (fragment): REGN_LAMBD - Experimental evidence at protein level: Swiss-Prot protein existence level 1. Plays a role as a transcriptional antitermination factor that allows the virus to initiate its lytic phase. Activates expression of the delayed viral early genes by modifying host RNA polymerase (RNAP) into a form that is resistant to termination signals. This antitermination function requires the host NusA protein which serves to stabilize the interaction between antitermination protein N and host RNA polymerase. From Escherichia phage lambda (Bacteriophage lambda).
   2678..2704    +  CDS            3xHA (fragment): three tandem HA epitope tags
   2750..3487    +  CDS            panl-3 (fragment): PAN3_CAEEL - Also known as PAN3 From Caenorhabditis elegans.
   3513..3554    +  CDS            V5 tag: epitope tag from simian virus 5
   3654..3788    -  polyA_signal   SV40 poly(A) signal: SV40 polyadenylation signal
   3811..3895    -  CDS            large T antigen (fragment): large T antigen from SV40 (simian virus 40)
   3896..4366    +  CDS            TcR (fragment): tetracycline efflux protein; tet; confers resistance to tetracycline
   4410..4998    -  rep_origin     ori: high-copy-number ColE1/pMB1/pBR322/pUC origin of replication
   5169..6029    -  CDS            AmpR: β-lactamase; bla; confers resistance to ampicillin, carbenicillin, and related antibiotics
   6030..6134    -  promoter       AmpR promoter: bla
>Addgene plasmid #147243 | pAc5.1B-lambdaN-HA-CePAN3_1-244_P | depositor full sequence | sequence record 289690 | Full Sequence
CTTCAAGGAATTAATTCTATATTCTAAAAACACAAATGATACTTCTAAAAAAAATCATGAATGGCATCAA
CTCTGAATCAAATCTTTGCAGATGCACCTACTTCTCATTTCCACTGTCACATCATTTTTCCAGATCTCGC
TGCCTGTTATGTGGCCCACAAACCAAGACACGTTTTATGGCCATTAAAGCTGGCTGATCGTCGCCAAACA
CCAAATACATATCAATATGTACATTCGAGAAAGAAGCGATCAAAGAAGCGTCTTCGGGCGAGTAGGAGAA
TGCGGAGGAGAAGGAGAACGAGCTGATCTAGTATCTCTCCACAATCCAATGCCAACTGACCAACTGGCCA
TATTCGGAGCAATTTGAAGCCAATTTCCATCGCCTGGCGATCGCTCCATTCTTGGCTATATGTTTTTCAC
CGTTCCCGGGGCCATTTTCAAAGACTCGTCGGTAAGATAAGATTGTGTCACTCGCTGTCTCTCTTCATTT
GTCGAAGAATGCTGAGGAATTTCGCGATGACGTCGGCGAGTATTTTGAAGAATGAGAATAATTTGTATTT
ATACGAAAATCAGTTAGTGGAATTTTCTACAAAAACATGTTATCTATAGATAATTTTGTTGCAAAATATG
TTGACTATGACAAAGATTGTATGTATATACCTTTAATGTATTCTCATTTTCTTATGTATTTATAATGGCA
ATGATGATACTGATGATATTTTAAGATGATGCCAGACCACAGGCTGATTTCTGCGTCTTTTGCCGAACGC
AGTGCATGTGCGGTTGTTGTTTTTTGGAATAGTTTCAATTTTCGGACTGTCCGCTTTGATTTCAGTTTCT
TGGCTTATTCAAAAAGCAAAGTAAAGCCAAAAAAGCGAGATGGCAATACCAAATGCGGCAAAACGGTAGT
GGAAGGAAAGGGGTGCGGGGCAGCGGAAGGAAGGGTGGGGCGGGGCGTGGCGGGGTCTGTGGCTGGGCGC
GACGTCACCGACGTTGGAGCCACTCCTTTGACCATGTGTGCGTGTGTGTATTATTCGTGTCTCGCCACTC
GCCGGTTGTTTTTTTCTTTTTATCTCGCTCTCTCTAGCGCCATCTCGTACGCATGCTCAACGCACCGCAT
GTTGCCGTGTCCTTTATGCGTCATTTTGGCTCGAAATAGGCAATTATTTAAACAAAGATTAGTCAACGAA
AACGCTAAAATAAATAAGTCTACAATATGGTTACTTATTGCCATGTGTGTGCAGCCAACGATAGCAACAA
AAGCAACAACACAGTGGCTTTCCCTCTTTCACTTTTTGTTTGCAAGCGCGTGCGAGCAAGACGGCACGAC
CGGCAAACGCAATTACGCTGACAAAGAGCAGACGAAGTTTTGGCCGAAAAACATCAAGGCGCCTGATACG
AATGCATTTGCAATAACAATTGCGATATTTAATATTGTTTATGAAGCTGTTTGACTTCAAAACACACAAA
AAAAAAAATAAAACAAATTATTTGAAAGAGAATTAGGAATCGGACAGCTTATCGTTACGGGCTAACAGCA
CACCGAGACGAAATAGCTTACCTGACGTCACAGCCTCTGGAAGAACTGCCGCCAAGCAGAGAGAGAGAGA
AAAAGAGGGAGAGCAGCTTAGACCGCATGTGCTTGTGTGTGAGGCGTCTCTCTCTTCGTCTCCTGTTTGC
GCAAACGCATAGACTGCACTGAGAAAATCGATTACCTATTTTTTATGAATGAATATTTGCACTATTACTA
TTCAAAACTATTAAGATAGCAATCACATTCAATAGCCAAATACTATACCACCTGAGCGATGCAACGAAAT
GATCAATTTGAGCAAAAATGCTGCATATTTAGGACGGCATCATTATAGAAATGCTTCTTGCTGTGTACTT
TTCTCTCGTCTGGCAGCTGTTTCGCCGTTATTGTTAAAACCGGCTTAAGTTAGGTGTGTTTTCTACGACT
AGTGATGCCCCTACTAGAAGATGTGTGTTGCACAAATGTCCCTGAATAACCAATTTGAAGTGCAGATAGC
AGTAAACGTAAGCTAATATGAATATTATTTAACTGTAATGTTTTAATATCGCTGGACATTACTAATAAAC
CCACTATAAACACATGTACATATGTATGTTTTGGCATACAATGAGTAGTTGGGGAAAAAATGTGTAAAAG
CACCGTGACCATCACAGCATAAAGATAACCAGCTGAAGTATCGAATATGAGTAACCCCCAAATTGAATCA
CATGCCGCAACTGATAGGACCCATGGAAGTACACTCTTCATGGCGATATACAAGACACACACAAGCACGA
ACACCCAGTTGCGGAGGAAATTCTCCGTAAATGAAAACCCAATCGGCGAACAATTCATACCCATATATGG
TAAAAGTTTTGAACGCGACTTGAGAGCGGAGAGCATTGCGGCTGATAAGGTTTTAGCGCTAAGCGGGCTT
TATAAAACGGGCTGCGGGACCAGTTTTCATATCACTACCGTTTGAGTTCTTGTGCTGTGTGGATACTCCT
CCCGACACAAAGCCGCTCCATCAGCCAGCAGTCGTCTAATCCAGAGACCCCGGATCGGGGTACCAACATG
GACGCACAAACACGACGACGTGAGCGTCGCGCTGAGAAACAAGCTCAATGGAAAGCTGCAAACGGTGGAT
CTCCTCCACATATGGCTTACCCATACGATGTTCCAGATTACGCTCCTCCAAGCTTGAATTCTGCAGATAT
CCAGCACAGTGGCGGCCGCATGCAACCGGGTGAAGGGTACCATTATGATAGTGGTCCTAACAACGCGGTG
CATCCACATCAGTTGCCTGCAGGCTCGCGGCTCAATCAGTACCTCGCCAATAATAACCGACAAGGACCAT
CATTCGGACCAGGTACTCCCATAAACGTAAATGCGCCCGTATTCGTTCCAAAGCATCAGCAGCCACAACC
TGCTCAGGTAGCAGCTCCACCTCCAATGGTGAATCAGTTTGCTCAGCTATCAATTCACGACGTACCTCAT
CAAATGATACCTTTCGGACAAATTAACGGGCCACCGACGTTCGGTCCAGGCCAACATATGAATCATCGTG
CATCTCATCACCATCAATCACCACAGATGGCACAACAGCCACCTACTCTGCAGCAATCAGCTTACGATCG
ATATCAACTAGAGAATCGTGGAGGAACGACGTATTTTTATACAGAGCCAACGGAAGCTGGGCCAGATGAT
GAGCAGTATACTGAAGCAGAGGCACCTGATGGAAGCATTCTTGTGTTCCAGAATACTCCCGGAGCATTTG
GATATAATGCACCCCTTCCAATTTCTCATATGGCACGATTTCGAGGGAAAGCAAACGCAAACCTGCAGAC
ACAATTTATATCTCCAGAAATTCGAATGGAGCTGATCAATCGACAATTAGCATACGATACAAAAGCAGAT
TCCGCTATTATAGGAGATATTCCACATTCCGTCGAACATTTTTCCAATTTGGTTCCTTAGTCTAGAGGGC
CCGCGGTTCGAAGGTAAGCCTATCCCTAACCCTCTCCTCGGTCTCGATTCTACGCGTACCGGTCATCATC
ACCATCACCATTGAGTTTAAACCCGCTGATCAGCCTCGACTGTGCCTTCTAAGGCCTGAGCTCGCTGATC
AGCCTCGATCGAGGATCCAGACATGATAAGATACATTGATGAGTTTGGACAAACCACAACTAGAATGCAG
TGAAAAAAATGCTTTATTTGTGAAATTTGTGATGCTATTGCTTTATTTGTAACCATTATAAGCTGCAATA
AACAAGTTAACAACAACAATTGCATTCATTTTATGTTTCAGGTTCAGGGGGAGGTGTGGGAGGTTTTTTA
AAGCAAGTAAAACCTCTACAAATGTGGTATGGCTGATTATGATCAGTCGACCGATGCCCTTGAGAGCCTT
CAACCCAGTCAGCTCCTTCCGGTGGGCGCGGGGCATGACTATCGTCGCCGCACTTATGACTGTCTTCTTT
ATCATGCAACTCGTAGGACAGGTGCCGGCAGCGCTCTGGGTCATTTTCGGCGAGGACCGCTTTCGCTGGA
GCGCGACGATGATCGGCCTGTCGCTTGCGGTATTCGGAATCTTGCACGCCCTCGCTCAAGCCTTCGTCAC
TGGTCCCGCCACCAAACGTTTCGGCGAGAAGCAGGCCATTATCGCCGGCATGGCGGCCGACGCGCTGGGC
TACGTCTTGCTGGCGTTCGCGACGCGAGGCTGGATGGCCTTCCCCATTATGATTCTTCTCGCTTCCGGCG
GCATCGGGATGCCCGCGTTGCAGGCCATGCTGTCCAGGCAGGTAGATGACGACCATCAGGGACAGCTTCA
AGGATCGCTCGCGGCTCTTACCAGCCAGCAAAAGGCCAGGAACCGTAAAAAGGCCGCGTTGCTGGCGTTT
TTCCATAGGCTCCGCCCCCCTGACGAGCATCACAAAAATCGACGCTCAAGTCAGAGGTGGCGAAACCCGA
CAGGACTATAAAGATACCAGGCGTTTCCCCCTGGAAGCTCCCTCGTGCGCTCTCCTGTTCCGACCCTGCC
GCTTACCGGATACCTGTCCGCCTTTCTCCCTTCGGGAAGCGTGGCGCTTTCTCAATGCTCACGCTGTAGG
TATCTCAGTTCGGTGTAGGTCGTTCGCTCCAAGCTGGGCTGTGTGCACGAACCCCCCGTTCAGCCCGACC
GCTGCGCCTTATCCGGTAACTATCGTCTTGAGTCCAACCCGGTAAGACACGACTTATCGCCACTGGCAGC
AGCCACTGGTAACAGGATTAGCAGAGCGAGGTATGTAGGCGGTGCTACAGAGTTCTTGAAGTGGTGGCCT
AACTACGGCTACACTAGAAGGACAGTATTTGGTATCTGCGCTCTGCTGAAGCCAGTTACCTTCGGAAAAA
GAGTTGGTAGCTCTTGATCCGGCAAACAAACCACCGCTGGTAGCGGTGGTTTTTTTGTTTGCAAGCAGCA
GATTACGCGCAGAAAAAAAGGATCTCAAGAAGATCCTTTGATCTTTTCTACGGGGTCTGACGCTCAGTGG
AACGAAAACTCACGTTAAGGGATTTTGGTCATGAGATTATCAAAAAGGATCTTCACCTAGATCCTTTTAA
ATTAAAAATGAAGTTTTAAATCAATCTAAAGTATATATGAGTAAACTTGGTCTGACAGTTACCAATGCTT
AATCAGTGAGGCACCTATCTCAGCGATCTGTCTATTTCGTTCATCCATAGTTGCCTGACTCCCCGTCGTG
TAGATAACTACGATACGGGAGGGCTTACCATCTGGCCCCAGTGCTGCAATGATACCGCGAGACCCACGCT
CACCGGCTCCAGATTTATCAGCAATAAACCAGCCAGCCGGAAGGGCCGAGCGCAGAAGTGGTCCTGCAAC
TTTATCCGCCTCCATCCAGTCTATTAATTGTTGCCGGGAAGCTAGAGTAAGTAGTTCGCCAGTTAATAGT
TTGCGCAACGTTGTTGCCATTGCTGCAGGCATCGTGGTGTCACGCTCGTCGTTTGGTATGGCTTCATTCA
GCTCCGGTTCCCAACGATCAAGGCGAGTTACATGATCCCCCATGTTGTGCAAAAAAGCGGTTAGCTCCTT
CGGTCCTCCGATCGTTGTCAGAAGTAAGTTGGCCGCAGTGTTATCACTCATGGTTATGGCAGCACTGCAT
AATTCTCTTACTGTCATGCCATCCGTAAGATGCTTTTCTGTGACTGGTGAGTACTCAACCAAGTCATTCT
GAGAATAGTGTATGCGGCGACCGAGTTGCTCTTGCCCGGCGTCAACACGGGATAATACCGCGCCACATAG
CAGAACTTTAAAAGTGCTCATCATTGGAAAACGTTCTTCGGGGCGAAAACTCTCAAGGATCTTACCGCTG
TTGAGATCCAGTTCGATGTAACCCACTCGTGCACCCAACTGATCTTCAGCATCTTTTACTTTCACCAGCG
TTTCTGGGTGAGCAAAAACAGGAAGGCAAAATGCCGCAAAAAAGGGAATAAGGGCGACACGGAAATGTTG
AATACTCATACTCTTCCTTTTTCAATATTATTGAAGCATTTATCAGGGTTATTGTCTCATGAGCGGATAC
ATATTTGAATGTATTTAGAAAAATAAACAAATAGGGGTTCCGCGCACATTTCCCCGAAAAGTGCCACCTG
ACGTCTAAGAAACCATTATTATCATGACATTAACCTATAAAAATAGGCGTATCACGAGGCCCTTTCGT
